Addgene plasmid #112377: pTFE3-donor
Purpose: CRISPR donor plasmid to tag human transcription factor TFE3 with GFP
Depositing lab: Kevin White. Depositing organization: University of Chicago.
Backbone
  Vector backbone: pUC19
  Vector type: CRISPR
Growth in bacteria
  Bacterial resistance: Ampicillin, 100 μg/mL
  Growth temperature: 37°C
  Growth strain: DH5alpha
  Copy number: High Copy
Gene/Insert
  Gene/Insert name: TFE3 homology arms flanking EGFP-IRES-Neo cassette
  Species: H. sapiens (human)
  Mutation: hg38:X:49030928:T>A,hg38:X:49030929:A>T,hg38:X:49030930:C>A,hg38:X:49030931:A>C,hg38:X:49030947:T>G,hg38:X:49030948:G>T
  Entrez Gene: TFE3 (a.k.a. MRXSPF, RCCP2, RCCX1, TFEA, bHLHe33)
  Cloning method: Gibson Cloning
  Sequencing primers: 5′ M13pUC-fwd; 3′ M13pUC-rev
Terms and licenses: Academic/Nonprofit Terms; Industry Terms: Not Available to Industry
Depositor comments: Cloning source: K562. Use with plasmid pTFE3.1.0-gDNA.
How to cite: pTFE3-donor was a gift from Kevin White (Addgene plasmid # 112377 ; http://n2t.net/addgene:112377 ; RRID:Addgene_112377)
