[The description below was written by a language model from this plasmid's Addgene catalogue record and pLannotate feature annotations shown in this document.]
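Description:
pTFE3-donor is a homology-directed repair template for CRISPR knock-in, built by Gibson assembly in the pUC19 backbone and intended to tag the endogenous human transcription factor TFE3 with GFP. As a pUC-type plasmid it replicates in E. coli from the high-copy ColE1/pMB1-derived origin and is selected with ampicillin through the bla gene and its promoter. Remnants of the lac promoter/operator, lacZα and the multiple cloning site flank the insert. It carries no mammalian origin or viral elements, and no mammalian promoter is annotated.

The insert consists of TFE3 genomic homology arms, amplified from K562 cells, surrounding an EGFP-IRES-Neo cassette. The feature table shows a TFE3 coding fragment at the end of the upstream arm, followed on the same strand by a short match to the capTEV composite tag, an S-tag, EGFP, an EMCV IRES and the NeoR/KanR gene. This layout is consistent with a C-terminal fusion in which the tagged protein and the IRES-driven neomycin phosphotransferase are both expressed from the native TFE3 locus after integration, so correctly edited cells could be enriched with G418. The roughly 850 nt after NeoR is unannotated and presumably holds the downstream arm. The C9orf85 fragment called within the upstream arm is probably a spurious similarity hit in genomic sequence.

The record lists six base substitutions at hg38 X-chromosome positions but gives no reason for them. Such changes in donors commonly disrupt the guide RNA target site to prevent re-cutting. The plasmid is meant to be used with its companion guide plasmid pTFE3.1.0-gDNA.
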