Features (pLannotate 1.2.2; 18 found; start..end, strand, type, name):
     58..74      -  protein_bind   lac operator: The lac repressor binds to the lac operator to inhibit transcription in E. coli. This inhibition can be relieved by adding lactose or isopropyl-β-D-thiogalactopyranoside (IPTG). lac repressor encoded by lacI
     82..112     -  promoter       lac promoter: promoter for the E. coli lac operon
    127..148     -  protein_bind   CAP binding site: CAP binding activates transcription in the presence of cAMP. E. coli catabolite activator protein
    161..253     -  CDS            lacI (fragment): lac repressor; lacI; The lac repressor binds to the lac operator to inhibit transcription in E. coli. This inhibition can be relieved by adding lactose or isopropyl-β-D-thiogalactopyranoside (IPTG).
    436..1024    -  rep_origin     ori: high-copy-number ColE1/pMB1/pBR322/pUC origin of replication
   1195..2055    -  CDS            AmpR: β-lactamase; bla; confers resistance to ampicillin, carbenicillin, and related antibiotics
   2056..2160    -  promoter       AmpR promoter: bla
   2255..2290    +  CDS            rop (fragment): Rop protein, which maintains plasmids at low copy number; rop
   2392..2491    +  misc_feature   bom (fragment): basis of mobility region from pBR322
   2497..2654    -  CDS            lacZα (fragment): LacZα fragment of β-galactosidase; lacZ fragment
   2956..3153    +  CDS            C9orf85 (fragment): CI085_HUMAN - Experimental evidence at protein level: Swiss-Prot protein existence level 1. From Homo sapiens (Human).
   3414..3860    +  CDS            TFE3 (fragment): TFE3_HUMAN - Also known as BHLHE33 From Homo sapiens (Human).
   3881..3901    +  CDS            capTEV™ (fragment): composite tag for in vivo biotinylation, TEV protease cleavage, and 6xHis tagging
   3915..3959    +  CDS            S-Tag: affinity and epitope tag derived from pancreatic ribonuclease A
   4050..4769    +  CDS            EGFP: the original enhanced GFP (Yang et al., 1996) mammalian codon-optimized
   4807..5392    +  misc_feature   IRES2: internal ribosome entry site (IRES) of the encephalomyocarditis virus (EMCV)
   5474..6277    +  CDS            NeoR/KanR: aminoglycoside phosphotransferase from Tn5; aph(3')-II (or nptII); confers resistance to neomycin, kanamycin, and G418 (Geneticin®)
   7137..21      +  misc_feature   MCS (fragment) (across the origin): pUC18/19 multiple cloning site
>Addgene plasmid #112377 | pTFE3-donor | depositor full sequence | sequence record 211768 | Full Sequence
GACCTGCAGGCATGCAAGCTTGGCGTAATCATGGTCATAGCTGTTTCCTGTGTGAAATTGTTATCCGCTC
ACAATTCCACACAACATACGAGCCGGAAGCATAAAGTGTAAAGCCTGGGGTGCCTAATGAGTGAGCTAAC
TCACATTAATTGCGTTGCGCTCACTGCCCGCTTTCCAGTCGGGAAACCTGTCGTGCCAGCTGCATTAATG
AATCGGCCAACGCGCGGGGAGAGGCGGTTTGCGTATTGGGCGCTCTTCCGCTTCCTCGCTCACTGACTCG
CTGCGCTCGGTCGTTCGGCTGCGGCGAGCGGTATCAGCTCACTCAAAGGCGGTAATACGGTTATCCACAG
AATCAGGGGATAACGCAGGAAAGAACATGTGAGCAAAAGGCCAGCAAAAGGCCAGGAACCGTAAAAAGGC
CGCGTTGCTGGCGTTTTTCCATAGGCTCCGCCCCCCTGACGAGCATCACAAAAATCGACGCTCAAGTCAG
AGGTGGCGAAACCCGACAGGACTATAAAGATACCAGGCGTTTCCCCCTGGAAGCTCCCTCGTGCGCTCTC
CTGTTCCGACCCTGCCGCTTACCGGATACCTGTCCGCCTTTCTCCCTTCGGGAAGCGTGGCGCTTTCTCA
TAGCTCACGCTGTAGGTATCTCAGTTCGGTGTAGGTCGTTCGCTCCAAGCTGGGCTGTGTGCACGAACCC
CCCGTTCAGCCCGACCGCTGCGCCTTATCCGGTAACTATCGTCTTGAGTCCAACCCGGTAAGACACGACT
TATCGCCACTGGCAGCAGCCACTGGTAACAGGATTAGCAGAGCGAGGTATGTAGGCGGTGCTACAGAGTT
CTTGAAGTGGTGGCCTAACTACGGCTACACTAGAAGGACAGTATTTGGTATCTGCGCTCTGCTGAAGCCA
GTTACCTTCGGAAAAAGAGTTGGTAGCTCTTGATCCGGCAAACAAACCACCGCTGGTAGCGGTGGTTTTT
TTGTTTGCAAGCAGCAGATTACGCGCAGAAAAAAAGGATCTCAAGAAGATCCTTTGATCTTTTCTACGGG
GTCTGACGCTCAGTGGAACGAAAACTCACGTTAAGGGATTTTGGTCATGAGATTATCAAAAAGGATCTTC
ACCTAGATCCTTTTAAATTAAAAATGAAGTTTTAAATCAATCTAAAGTATATATGAGTAAACTTGGTCTG
ACAGTTACCAATGCTTAATCAGTGAGGCACCTATCTCAGCGATCTGTCTATTTCGTTCATCCATAGTTGC
CTGACTCCCCGTCGTGTAGATAACTACGATACGGGAGGGCTTACCATCTGGCCCCAGTGCTGCAATGATA
CCGCGAGACCCACGCTCACCGGCTCCAGATTTATCAGCAATAAACCAGCCAGCCGGAAGGGCCGAGCGCA
GAAGTGGTCCTGCAACTTTATCCGCCTCCATCCAGTCTATTAATTGTTGCCGGGAAGCTAGAGTAAGTAG
TTCGCCAGTTAATAGTTTGCGCAACGTTGTTGCCATTGCTACAGGCATCGTGGTGTCACGCTCGTCGTTT
GGTATGGCTTCATTCAGCTCCGGTTCCCAACGATCAAGGCGAGTTACATGATCCCCCATGTTGTGCAAAA
AAGCGGTTAGCTCCTTCGGTCCTCCGATCGTTGTCAGAAGTAAGTTGGCCGCAGTGTTATCACTCATGGT
TATGGCAGCACTGCATAATTCTCTTACTGTCATGCCATCCGTAAGATGCTTTTCTGTGACTGGTGAGTAC
TCAACCAAGTCATTCTGAGAATAGTGTATGCGGCGACCGAGTTGCTCTTGCCCGGCGTCAATACGGGATA
ATACCGCGCCACATAGCAGAACTTTAAAAGTGCTCATCATTGGAAAACGTTCTTCGGGGCGAAAACTCTC
AAGGATCTTACCGCTGTTGAGATCCAGTTCGATGTAACCCACTCGTGCACCCAACTGATCTTCAGCATCT
TTTACTTTCACCAGCGTTTCTGGGTGAGCAAAAACAGGAAGGCAAAATGCCGCAAAAAAGGGAATAAGGG
CGACACGGAAATGTTGAATACTCATACTCTTCCTTTTTCAATATTATTGAAGCATTTATCAGGGTTATTG
TCTCATGAGCGGATACATATTTGAATGTATTTAGAAAAATAAACAAATAGGGGTTCCGCGCACATTTCCC
CGAAAAGTGCCACCTGACGTCTAAGAAACCATTATTATCATGACATTAACCTATAAAAATAGGCGTATCA
CGAGGCCCTTTCGTCTCGCGCGTTTCGGTGATGACGGTGAAAACCTCTGACACATGCAGCTCCCGGAGAC
GGTCACAGCTTGTCTGTAAGCGGATGCCGGGAGCAGACAAGCCCGTCAGGGCGCGTCAGCGGGTGTTGGC
GGGTGTCGGGGCTGGCTTAACTATGCGGCATCAGAGCAGATTGTACTGAGAGTGCACCATATGCGGTGTG
AAATACCGCACAGATGCGTAAGGAGAAAATACCGCATCAGGCGCCATTCGCCATTCAGGCTGCGCAACTG
TTGGGAAGGGCGATCGGTGCGGGCCTCTTCGCTATTACGCCAGCTGGCGAAAGGGGGATGTGCTGCAAGG
CGATTAAGTTGGGTAACGCCAGGGTTTTCCCAGTCACGACGTTGTAAAACGACGGCCAGTGAATTCGAGC
TCGGTACCCAGGTGGAGGCAGAGAGAGAGCAGGCCAGGGTTTCCCTTCCTGGCATACTTGGGGGATCCCT
GGGCTTCCCAGATCACACGATGATGATAGTGATAATGATAAATAATAATCATAATATTAACAAGGATAAT
AATATTGCTAATGTACATAGCATTTATCTTGTGCTCTGTACTGTGACAAGAGCTTTATATCCACTAACTT
ATTCAATCCTCAGAATTCTATGAGATAGGGGCCATTATTTTATTTATTTATTTATTTATTTATTTTTGAG
ATGGAGTTTCGCTCGTTGCCCAGGCTGGAGTGCAATGGCGCAATCTCGGCTCACCGCAACCTCCGCCTCC
CGGGTTCAAGCAATTCTCCTGTCTCAGCCTCCTGAGTAGCTAGGATTATAGGCATGCACCACCACACCCA
GCTAATTTTTGTATTTTTAGTAGAGATGGGGTTTCTCCATGTTGGTCAAGCTGGTCTCGAACTCCTGACC
TCAGGTGATCCACCTGCCTCGGCCTCCCAAAGTGATTACAGGCGTGAGCCACCGCGCCCAGCCTAGGGGC
CATTATTATATACCCACTTTACAGTTTGCGACTCTGAAGCTTCAGAGATGTTAAGCACCTTGCCTAAAGT
TTTGGAACTAGTGAGTAGCAGAAGCTGAATTCCAACCCAGGGAACCTACCCTTTTCAACCTTTATACTCC
TCTGCCTCTGAGGGACTCTGAACCCTACTTATCCTGCACCCAACCCCTATTTTTTACAGGAACTAGAACT
GCAGGCCCAGATCCATGGCCTGCCAGTACCTCCCACTCCAGGGCTGCTTTCCTTGGCCACGACTTCGGCT
TCTGACAGCCTCAAGCCAGAGCAGCTGGACATTGAGGAGGAGGGCAGGCCAGGCGCAGCAACGTTCCATG
TAGGGGGGGGACCTGCCCAGAATGCTCCCCATCAGCAGCCCCCTGCACCGCCCTCAGATGCCCTTCTGGA
CCTGCACTTTCCCAGCGACCACCTGGGGGACCTGGGAGACCCCTTCCACCTGGGGCTGGAGGACATTCTG
ATGGAGGAGGAGGAGGGGGTGGTGGGAGGACTGTCGGGGGGTGCCCTGTCCCCACTGCGGGCTGCCTCCG
ATCCCCTGCTCTCTTCAGTGTCCCCTGCTGTCTCCAAGGCCAGCAGCCGCCGCAGCAGCTTCAGCATGGA
AGAGGAGTCCGGGATTCCAACTACTGCAAGCGAGAATCTTTATTTTCAGGGCGCCGCCAAATTCAAAGAA
ACCGCTGCTGCTAAATTCGAACGCCAGCACATGGACAGCGGAGGTGGAGGTTCGAGCGGTCCCTCGGGTT
CGTCGAGCCTGGAAGTTCTGTTCCAGGGGCCCCTGTCGTCGAGCGGTCCCTCGGGTTCGATGGTGAGCAA
AGGCGAGGAGCTGTTCACCGGGGTGGTGCCCATCCTGGTCGAGCTGGACGGCGACGTAAACGGCCACAAG
TTCAGCGTGTCCGGCGAGGGCGAGGGCGATGCCACCTACGGCAAGCTGACCCTGAAGTTCATCTGCACCA
CCGGCAAGCTGCCCGTGCCCTGGCCCACCCTCGTGACCACCCTGACCTACGGCGTGCAGTGCTTCAGCCG
CTACCCCGACCACATGAAGCAGCACGACTTCTTCAAGTCCGCCATGCCCGAAGGCTACGTCCAGGAGCGC
ACCATCTTCTTCAAGGACGACGGCAACTACAAGACCCGCGCCGAGGTGAAGTTCGAGGGCGACACCCTGG
TGAACCGCATCGAGCTGAAGGGCATCGACTTCAAGGAGGACGGCAACATCCTGGGGCACAAGCTGGAGTA
CAACTACAACAGCCACAACGTCTATATCATGGCCGACAAGCAGAAGAACGGCATCAAGGTGAACTTCAAG
ATCCGCCACAACATCGAGGACGGCAGCGTGCAGCTCGCCGACCACTACCAGCAGAACACCCCCATCGGCG
ACGGCCCCGTGCTGCTGCCCGACAACCACTACCTGAGCACCCAGTCCGCCCTGAGCAAAGACCCCAACGA
GAAGCGCGATCACATGGTCCTTAAGGAGTTCGTGACCGCCGCCGGGATCACTCTCGGCATGGACGAGCTG
TACAAGTAATGATCTAGAGTCGAGTTAATTAAGAATTCCGCCCCCCCCCCTCTCCCTCCCCCCCCCTAAC
GTTACTGGCCGAAGCCGCTTGGAATAAGGCCGGTGTGCGTTTGTCTATATGTTATTTTCCACCATATTGC
CGTCTTTTGGCAATGTGAGGGCCCGGAAACCTGGCCCTGTCTTCTTGACGAGCATTCCTAGGGGTCTTTC
CCCTCTCGCCAAAGGAATGCAGGGTCTGTTGAATGTCGTGAAGGAAGCAGTTCCTCTGGAAGCTTCTTGA
AGACAAACAACGTCTGTAGCGACCCTTTGCAGGCAGCGGAACCCCCCACCTGGCGACAGGTGCCTCTGCG
GCCAAAAGCCACGTGTATAAGATACACCTGCAAAGGCGGCACAACCCCAGTGCCACGTTGTGAGTTGGAT
AGTTGTGGAAAGAGTCAAATGGCTCTCCTCAAGCGTATTCAACAAGGGGCTGAAGGATGCCCAGAAGGTA
CCCCATTGTATGGGATCTGATCTGGGGCCTCGGTGCACATGCTTTACATGTGTTTAGTCGAGGTTAAAAA
AACGTCTAGGCCCCCCGAACCACGGGGACGTGGTTTTCCTTTGAAAAACACGATGATAATATGGCCACAA
CCTGTTACATTGCACAAGATAAAAATATATCATCACGAACAGTAAAACTGTCTGCTTACATAAACAGTAA
TACAAGGGGTGTTATGGGATCGGCCATTGAACAAGATGGATTGCACGCAGGTTCTCCGGCCGCTTGGGTG
GAGAGGCTATTCGGCTATGACTGGGCACAACAGACAATCGGCTGCTCTGATGCCGCCGTGTTCCGGCTGT
CAGCGCAGGGGCGCCCGGTTCTTTTTGTCAAGACCGACCTGTCCGGTGCCCTGAATGAACTGCAGGACGA
GGCAGCGCGGCTATCGTGGCTGGCCACGACGGGCGTTCCTTGCGCAGCTGTGCTCGACGTTGTCACTGAA
GCGGGAAGGGACTGGCTGCTATTGGGCGAAGTGCCGGGGCAGGATCTCCTGTCATCTCACCTTGCTCCTG
CCGAGAAAGTATCCATCATGGCTGATGCAATGCGGCGGCTGCATACGCTTGATCCGGCTACCTGCCCATT
CGACCACCAAGCGAAACATCGCATCGAGCGAGCACGTACTCGGATGGAAGCCGGTCTTGTCGATCAGGAT
GATCTGGACGAAGAGCATCAGGGGCTCGCGCCAGCCGAACTGTTCGCCAGGCTCAAGGCGCGCATGCCCG
ACGGCGAGGATCTCGTCGTGACCCATGGCGATGCCTGCTTGCCGAATATCATGGTGGAAAATGGCCGCTT
TTCTGGATTCATCGACTGTGGCCGGCTGGGTGTGGCGGACCGCTATCAGGACATAGCGTTGGCTACCCGT
GATATTGCTGAAGAGCTTGGCGGCGAATGGGCTGACCGCTTCCTCGTGCTTTACGGTATCGCCGCTCCCG
ATTCGCAGCGCATCGCCTTCTATCGCCTTCTTGACGAGTTCTTCTGAGTCTCAGGCCTCACCCCTCCCCT
GGGACTTTCCCACCCAGGAAAGGAGGACCAGTCAGGATGAGGCCCCGCCTTTTCCCCCACCCTCCCATGA
GACTGCCCTGCCCAGGTATCCTGGGGGAAGAGGAGATGTGATCAGGCCCCACCCCTGTAATCAGGCAAGG
AGGAGGAGTCAGATGAGGCCCTGCACCTTCCCCAAAGGAACCGCCCAGTGCAGGTATTTCAGAAGGAGAA
GGCTGGAGAAGGACATGAGATCAGGGCCTGCCCCCTGGGGATCACAGCCTCACCCCTGCCCCTGTGGGAC
TCATCCTTGCCCAGGTGAGGGAAGGAGACAGGATGAGGTCTCGACCCTGTCCCCTAGGGACTGTCCTAGC
CAGGTCTCCTGGGAAAGGGAGATGTCAGGATGTTGCTCCATCCTTTGTCTTGGAACCACCAGTCTAGTCC
GTCCTGGCACAGAAGAGGAGTCAAGTAATGGAGGTCCCAGCCCTGGGGGTTTAAGCTCTGCCCCTTCCCC
ATGAACCCTGCCCTGCTCTGCCCAGGCAAGGAACAGAAGTGAGGATGAGACCCAGCCCCTTCCCCTGGGA
ACTCTCCTGGCCTTCTAGGAATGGAGGAGCCAGGCCCCACCCCTTCCCTATAGGAACAGCCCAGCACAGG
TATTTCAGGTGTGAAAGAATCAGTAGGACCAGGCCACCGCTAGTGCTTGTGGAGATCACAGCCCCACCCT
TGTCCCTCAGCAACATCCCATCTAAGCATTCCACACTGCAGGGAGGAGTGGTACTTAAGCTCCCCTGCCT
TAACCTGGGACCAACCTGACCTAACCTAGGAGGGCTCTGAGCCAACCTTGCTCTTGGGGAAGGGGAC
