LOCUS       Exported 7137 bp ds-DNA circular SYN 12-MAY-2021
DEFINITION  CRISPR donor plasmid to tag human transcription factor TFE3 with
            GFP.
ACCESSION   .
VERSION     .
KEYWORDS    pTFE3-donor
SOURCE      synthetic DNA construct
  ORGANISM  synthetic DNA construct
REFERENCE   1 (bases 1 to 7137)
  TITLE     White lab ENCODE plasmids to tag human transcription factors with
            GFP
REFERENCE   2 (bases 1 to 7137)
  AUTHORS   .
  TITLE     Direct Submission
  JOURNAL   Exported May 12, 2021 from SnapGene Server 1.1.58
            http://www.snapgene.com
FEATURES             Location/Qualifiers
     source          1..7137
                     /organism="synthetic DNA construct"
                     /mol_type="other DNA"
     primer_bind     complement(34..50)
                     /label=M13 rev
                     /note="common sequencing primer, one of multiple similar
                     variants"
     primer_bind     complement(34..50)
                     /label=M13 Reverse
                     /note="In lacZ gene. Also called M13-rev"
     primer_bind     complement(47..69)
                     /label=M13/pUC Reverse
                     /note="In lacZ gene"
     protein_bind    58..74
                     /label=lac operator
                     /bound_moiety="lac repressor encoded by lacI"
                     /note="The lac repressor binds to the lac operator to
                     inhibit transcription in E. coli. This inhibition can be
                     relieved by adding lactose or
                     isopropyl-beta-D-thiogalactopyranoside (IPTG)."
     promoter        complement(82..112)
                     /label=lac promoter
                     /note="promoter for the E. coli lac operon"
     protein_bind    127..148
                     /label=CAP binding site
                     /bound_moiety="E. coli catabolite activator protein"
                     /note="CAP binding activates transcription in the presence
                     of cAMP."
     primer_bind     complement(265..282)
                     /label=L4440
                     /note="L4440 vector, forward primer"
     rep_origin      complement(436..1024)
                     /direction=LEFT
                     /label=ori
                     /note="high-copy-number ColE1/pMB1/pBR322/pUC origin of
                     replication"
     primer_bind     complement(516..535)
                     /label=pBR322ori-F
                     /note="pBR322 origin, forward primer"
     CDS             complement(1195..2055)
                     /codon_start=1
                     /gene="bla"
                     /product="beta-lactamase"
                     /label=AmpR
                     /note="confers resistance to ampicillin, carbenicillin, and
                     related antibiotics"
                     /translation="MSIQHFRVALIPFFAAFCLPVFAHPETLVKVKDAEDQLGARVGYI
                     ELDLNSGKILESFRPEERFPMMSTFKVLLCGAVLSRIDAGQEQLGRRIHYSQNDLVEYS
                     PVTEKHLTDGMTVRELCSAAITMSDNTAANLLLTTIGGPKELTAFLHNMGDHVTRLDRW
                     EPELNEAIPNDERDTTMPVAMATTLRKLLTGELLTLASRQQLIDWMEADKVAGPLLRSA
                     LPAGWFIADKSGAGERGSRGIIAALGPDGKPSRIVVIYTTGSQATMDERNRQIAEIGAS
                     LIKHW"
     primer_bind     1818..1837
                     /label=Amp-R
                     /note="Ampicillin resistance gene, reverse primer"
     promoter        complement(2056..2160)
                     /gene="bla"
                     /label=AmpR promoter
     primer_bind     2228..2246
                     /label=pBRforEco
                     /note="pBR322 vectors, upsteam of EcoRI site, forward
                     primer"
     primer_bind     complement(2284..2306)
                     /label=pGEX 3'
                     /note="pGEX vectors, reverse primer"
     primer_bind     2406..2425
                     /label=pRS-marker
                     /note="pRS vectors, use to sequence yeast selectable
                     marker"
     primer_bind     2619..2641
                     /label=M13/pUC Forward
                     /note="In lacZ gene"
     primer_bind     2633..2650
                     /label=M13 Forward
                     /note="In lacZ gene. Also called M13-F20 or M13 (-21)
                     Forward"
     primer_bind     2634..2650
                     /label=M13 fwd
                     /note="common sequencing primer, one of multiple similar
                     variants"
     CDS             3882..3902
                     /codon_start=1
                     /product="tobacco etch virus (TEV) protease recognition and
                     cleavage site"
                     /label=TEV site
                     /translation="ENLYFQG"
     CDS             3915..3959
                     /codon_start=1
                     /product="affinity and epitope tag derived from pancreatic
                     ribonuclease A"
                     /label=S-Tag
                     /translation="KETAAAKFERQHMDS"
     CDS             3999..4022
                     /codon_start=1
                     /product="recognition and cleavage site for human
                     rhinovirus 3C and PreScission proteases"
                     /label=HRV 3C site
                     /translation="LEVLFQGP"
     CDS             4050..4769
                     /codon_start=1
                     /product="the original enhanced GFP (Yang et al., 1996)"
                     /label=EGFP
                     /note="mammalian codon-optimized"
                     /translation="MVSKGEELFTGVVPILVELDGDVNGHKFSVSGEGEGDATYGKLTL
                     KFICTTGKLPVPWPTLVTTLTYGVQCFSRYPDHMKQHDFFKSAMPEGYVQERTIFFKDD
                     GNYKTRAEVKFEGDTLVNRIELKGIDFKEDGNILGHKLEYNYNSHNVYIMADKQKNGIK
                     VNFKIRHNIEDGSVQLADHYQQNTPIGDGPVLLPDNHYLSTQSALSKDPNEKRDHMVLK
                     EFVTAAGITLGMDELYK"
     primer_bind     complement(4095..4116)
                     /label=EGFP-N
                     /note="EGFP, reverse primer"
     primer_bind     complement(4356..4375)
                     /label=EXFP-R
                     /note="For distinguishing EGFP variants, reverse primer"
     misc_feature    4807..5392
                     /label=IRES2
                     /note="internal ribosome entry site (IRES) of the
                     encephalomyocarditis virus (EMCV)"
     primer_bind     complement(4973..4990)
                     /label=IRES reverse
                     /note="IRES internal ribosome entry site, reverse primer.
                     Also called pCDH-rev"
     primer_bind     5200..5219
                     /label=IRES-F
                     /note="IRES internal ribosome entry site, forward primer"
     CDS             5474..6277
                     /codon_start=1
                     /gene="aph(3')-II (or nptII)"
                     /product="aminoglycoside phosphotransferase from Tn5"
                     /label=NeoR/KanR
                     /note="confers resistance to neomycin, kanamycin, and G418
                     (Geneticin(R))"
                     /translation="MGSAIEQDGLHAGSPAAWVERLFGYDWAQQTIGCSDAAVFRLSAQ
                     GRPVLFVKTDLSGALNELQDEAARLSWLATTGVPCAAVLDVVTEAGRDWLLLGEVPGQD
                     LLSSHLAPAEKVSIMADAMRRLHTLDPATCPFDHQAKHRIERARTRMEAGLVDQDDLDE
                     EHQGLAPAELFARLKARMPDGEDLVVTHGDACLPNIMVENGRFSGFIDCGRLGVADRYQ
                     DIALATRDIAEELGGEWADRFLVLYGIAAPDSQRIAFYRLLDEFF"
     primer_bind     complement(5537..5556)
                     /label=Neo-R
                     /note="Neomycin resistance gene, reverse primer"
     primer_bind     6147..6166
                     /label=Neo-F
                     /note="Neomycin resistance gene, forward primer"
ORIGIN
        1 gacctgcagg catgcaagct tggcgtaatc atggtcatag ctgtttcctg tgtgaaattg
       61 ttatccgctc acaattccac acaacatacg agccggaagc ataaagtgta aagcctgggg
      121 tgcctaatga gtgagctaac tcacattaat tgcgttgcgc tcactgcccg ctttccagtc
      181 gggaaacctg tcgtgccagc tgcattaatg aatcggccaa cgcgcgggga gaggcggttt
      241 gcgtattggg cgctcttccg cttcctcgct cactgactcg ctgcgctcgg tcgttcggct
      301 gcggcgagcg gtatcagctc actcaaaggc ggtaatacgg ttatccacag aatcagggga
      361 taacgcagga aagaacatgt gagcaaaagg ccagcaaaag gccaggaacc gtaaaaaggc
      421 cgcgttgctg gcgtttttcc ataggctccg cccccctgac gagcatcaca aaaatcgacg
      481 ctcaagtcag aggtggcgaa acccgacagg actataaaga taccaggcgt ttccccctgg
      541 aagctccctc gtgcgctctc ctgttccgac cctgccgctt accggatacc tgtccgcctt
      601 tctcccttcg ggaagcgtgg cgctttctca tagctcacgc tgtaggtatc tcagttcggt
      661 gtaggtcgtt cgctccaagc tgggctgtgt gcacgaaccc cccgttcagc ccgaccgctg
      721 cgccttatcc ggtaactatc gtcttgagtc caacccggta agacacgact tatcgccact
      781 ggcagcagcc actggtaaca ggattagcag agcgaggtat gtaggcggtg ctacagagtt
      841 cttgaagtgg tggcctaact acggctacac tagaagaaca gtatttggta tctgcgctct
      901 gctgaagcca gttaccttcg gaaaaagagt tggtagctct tgatccggca aacaaaccac
      961 cgctggtagc ggtggttttt ttgtttgcaa gcagcagatt acgcgcagaa aaaaaggatc
     1021 tcaagaagat cctttgatct tttctacggg gtctgacgct cagtggaacg aaaactcacg
     1081 ttaagggatt ttggtcatga gattatcaaa aaggatcttc acctagatcc ttttaaatta
     1141 aaaatgaagt tttaaatcaa tctaaagtat atatgagtaa acttggtctg acagttacca
     1201 atgcttaatc agtgaggcac ctatctcagc gatctgtcta tttcgttcat ccatagttgc
     1261 ctgactcccc gtcgtgtaga taactacgat acgggagggc ttaccatctg gccccagtgc
     1321 tgcaatgata ccgcgagacc cacgctcacc ggctccagat ttatcagcaa taaaccagcc
     1381 agccggaagg gccgagcgca gaagtggtcc tgcaacttta tccgcctcca tccagtctat
     1441 taattgttgc cgggaagcta gagtaagtag ttcgccagtt aatagtttgc gcaacgttgt
     1501 tgccattgct acaggcatcg tggtgtcacg ctcgtcgttt ggtatggctt cattcagctc
     1561 cggttcccaa cgatcaaggc gagttacatg atcccccatg ttgtgcaaaa aagcggttag
     1621 ctccttcggt cctccgatcg ttgtcagaag taagttggcc gcagtgttat cactcatggt
     1681 tatggcagca ctgcataatt ctcttactgt catgccatcc gtaagatgct tttctgtgac
     1741 tggtgagtac tcaaccaagt cattctgaga atagtgtatg cggcgaccga gttgctcttg
     1801 cccggcgtca atacgggata ataccgcgcc acatagcaga actttaaaag tgctcatcat
     1861 tggaaaacgt tcttcggggc gaaaactctc aaggatctta ccgctgttga gatccagttc
     1921 gatgtaaccc actcgtgcac ccaactgatc ttcagcatct tttactttca ccagcgtttc
     1981 tgggtgagca aaaacaggaa ggcaaaatgc cgcaaaaaag ggaataaggg cgacacggaa
     2041 atgttgaata ctcatactct tcctttttca atattattga agcatttatc agggttattg
     2101 tctcatgagc ggatacatat ttgaatgtat ttagaaaaat aaacaaatag gggttccgcg
     2161 cacatttccc cgaaaagtgc cacctgacgt ctaagaaacc attattatca tgacattaac
     2221 ctataaaaat aggcgtatca cgaggccctt tcgtctcgcg cgtttcggtg atgacggtga
     2281 aaacctctga cacatgcagc tcccggagac ggtcacagct tgtctgtaag cggatgccgg
     2341 gagcagacaa gcccgtcagg gcgcgtcagc gggtgttggc gggtgtcggg gctggcttaa
     2401 ctatgcggca tcagagcaga ttgtactgag agtgcaccat atgcggtgtg aaataccgca
     2461 cagatgcgta aggagaaaat accgcatcag gcgccattcg ccattcaggc tgcgcaactg
     2521 ttgggaaggg cgatcggtgc gggcctcttc gctattacgc cagctggcga aagggggatg
     2581 tgctgcaagg cgattaagtt gggtaacgcc agggttttcc cagtcacgac gttgtaaaac
     2641 gacggccagt gaattcgagc tcggtaccca ggtggaggca gagagagagc aggccagggt
     2701 ttcccttcct ggcatacttg ggggatccct gggcttccca gatcacacga tgatgatagt
     2761 gataatgata aataataatc ataatattaa caaggataat aatattgcta atgtacatag
     2821 catttatctt gtgctctgta ctgtgacaag agctttatat ccactaactt attcaatcct
     2881 cagaattcta tgagataggg gccattattt tatttattta tttatttatt tatttttgag
     2941 atggagtttc gctcgttgcc caggctggag tgcaatggcg caatctcggc tcaccgcaac
     3001 ctccgcctcc cgggttcaag caattctcct gtctcagcct cctgagtagc taggattata
     3061 ggcatgcacc accacaccca gctaattttt gtatttttag tagagatggg gtttctccat
     3121 gttggtcaag ctggtctcga actcctgacc tcaggtgatc cacctgcctc ggcctcccaa
     3181 agtgattaca ggcgtgagcc accgcgccca gcctaggggc cattattata tacccacttt
     3241 acagtttgcg actctgaagc ttcagagatg ttaagcacct tgcctaaagt tttggaacta
     3301 gtgagtagca gaagctgaat tccaacccag ggaacctacc cttttcaacc tttatactcc
     3361 tctgcctctg agggactctg aaccctactt atcctgcacc caacccctat tttttacagg
     3421 aactagaact gcaggcccag atccatggcc tgccagtacc tcccactcca gggctgcttt
     3481 ccttggccac gacttcggct tctgacagcc tcaagccaga gcagctggac attgaggagg
     3541 agggcaggcc aggcgcagca acgttccatg tagggggggg acctgcccag aatgctcccc
     3601 atcagcagcc ccctgcaccg ccctcagatg cccttctgga cctgcacttt cccagcgacc
     3661 acctggggga cctgggagac cccttccacc tggggctgga ggacattctg atggaggagg
     3721 aggagggggt ggtgggagga ctgtcggggg gtgccctgtc cccactgcgg gctgcctccg
     3781 atcccctgct ctcttcagtg tcccctgctg tctccaaggc cagcagccgc cgcagcagct
     3841 tcagcatgga agaggagtcc gggattccaa ctactgcaag cgagaatctt tattttcagg
     3901 gcgccgccaa attcaaagaa accgctgctg ctaaattcga acgccagcac atggacagcg
     3961 gaggtggagg ttcgagcggt ccctcgggtt cgtcgagcct ggaagttctg ttccaggggc
     4021 ccctgtcgtc gagcggtccc tcgggttcga tggtgagcaa aggcgaggag ctgttcaccg
     4081 gggtggtgcc catcctggtc gagctggacg gcgacgtaaa cggccacaag ttcagcgtgt
     4141 ccggcgaggg cgagggcgat gccacctacg gcaagctgac cctgaagttc atctgcacca
     4201 ccggcaagct gcccgtgccc tggcccaccc tcgtgaccac cctgacctac ggcgtgcagt
     4261 gcttcagccg ctaccccgac cacatgaagc agcacgactt cttcaagtcc gccatgcccg
     4321 aaggctacgt ccaggagcgc accatcttct tcaaggacga cggcaactac aagacccgcg
     4381 ccgaggtgaa gttcgagggc gacaccctgg tgaaccgcat cgagctgaag ggcatcgact
     4441 tcaaggagga cggcaacatc ctggggcaca agctggagta caactacaac agccacaacg
     4501 tctatatcat ggccgacaag cagaagaacg gcatcaaggt gaacttcaag atccgccaca
     4561 acatcgagga cggcagcgtg cagctcgccg accactacca gcagaacacc cccatcggcg
     4621 acggccccgt gctgctgccc gacaaccact acctgagcac ccagtccgcc ctgagcaaag
     4681 accccaacga gaagcgcgat cacatggtcc ttaaggagtt cgtgaccgcc gccgggatca
     4741 ctctcggcat ggacgagctg tacaagtaat gatctagagt cgagttaatt aagaattccg
     4801 cccccccccc tctccctccc cccccctaac gttactggcc gaagccgctt ggaataaggc
     4861 cggtgtgcgt ttgtctatat gttattttcc accatattgc cgtcttttgg caatgtgagg
     4921 gcccggaaac ctggccctgt cttcttgacg agcattccta ggggtctttc ccctctcgcc
     4981 aaaggaatgc agggtctgtt gaatgtcgtg aaggaagcag ttcctctgga agcttcttga
     5041 agacaaacaa cgtctgtagc gaccctttgc aggcagcgga accccccacc tggcgacagg
     5101 tgcctctgcg gccaaaagcc acgtgtataa gatacacctg caaaggcggc acaaccccag
     5161 tgccacgttg tgagttggat agttgtggaa agagtcaaat ggctctcctc aagcgtattc
     5221 aacaaggggc tgaaggatgc ccagaaggta ccccattgta tgggatctga tctggggcct
     5281 cggtgcacat gctttacatg tgtttagtcg aggttaaaaa aacgtctagg ccccccgaac
     5341 cacggggacg tggttttcct ttgaaaaaca cgatgataat atggccacaa cctgttacat
     5401 tgcacaagat aaaaatatat catcacgaac agtaaaactg tctgcttaca taaacagtaa
     5461 tacaaggggt gttatgggat cggccattga acaagatgga ttgcacgcag gttctccggc
     5521 cgcttgggtg gagaggctat tcggctatga ctgggcacaa cagacaatcg gctgctctga
     5581 tgccgccgtg ttccggctgt cagcgcaggg gcgcccggtt ctttttgtca agaccgacct
     5641 gtccggtgcc ctgaatgaac tgcaggacga ggcagcgcgg ctatcgtggc tggccacgac
     5701 gggcgttcct tgcgcagctg tgctcgacgt tgtcactgaa gcgggaaggg actggctgct
     5761 attgggcgaa gtgccggggc aggatctcct gtcatctcac cttgctcctg ccgagaaagt
     5821 atccatcatg gctgatgcaa tgcggcggct gcatacgctt gatccggcta cctgcccatt
     5881 cgaccaccaa gcgaaacatc gcatcgagcg agcacgtact cggatggaag ccggtcttgt
     5941 cgatcaggat gatctggacg aagagcatca ggggctcgcg ccagccgaac tgttcgccag
     6001 gctcaaggcg cgcatgcccg acggcgagga tctcgtcgtg acccatggcg atgcctgctt
     6061 gccgaatatc atggtggaaa atggccgctt ttctggattc atcgactgtg gccggctggg
     6121 tgtggcggac cgctatcagg acatagcgtt ggctacccgt gatattgctg aagagcttgg
     6181 cggcgaatgg gctgaccgct tcctcgtgct ttacggtatc gccgctcccg attcgcagcg
     6241 catcgccttc tatcgccttc ttgacgagtt cttctgagtc tcaggcctca cccctcccct
     6301 gggactttcc cacccaggaa aggaggacca gtcaggatga ggccccgcct tttcccccac
     6361 cctcccatga gactgccctg cccaggtatc ctgggggaag aggagatgtg atcaggcccc
     6421 acccctgtaa tcaggcaagg aggaggagtc agatgaggcc ctgcaccttc cccaaaggaa
     6481 ccgcccagtg caggtatttc agaaggagaa ggctggagaa ggacatgaga tcagggcctg
     6541 ccccctgggg atcacagcct cacccctgcc cctgtgggac tcatccttgc ccaggtgagg
     6601 gaaggagaca ggatgaggtc tcgaccctgt cccctaggga ctgtcctagc caggtctcct
     6661 gggaaaggga gatgtcagga tgttgctcca tcctttgtct tggaaccacc agtctagtcc
     6721 gtcctggcac agaagaggag tcaagtaatg gaggtcccag ccctgggggt ttaagctctg
     6781 ccccttcccc atgaaccctg ccctgctctg cccaggcaag gaacagaagt gaggatgaga
     6841 cccagcccct tcccctggga actctcctgg ccttctagga atggaggagc caggccccac
     6901 cccttcccta taggaacagc ccagcacagg tatttcaggt gtgaaagaat cagtaggacc
     6961 aggccaccgc tagtgcttgt ggagatcaca gccccaccct tgtccctcag caacatccca
     7021 tctaagcatt ccacactgca gggaggagtg gtacttaagc tcccctgcct taacctggga
     7081 ccaacctgac ctaacctagg agggctctga gccaaccttg ctcttgggga aggggac
//
